Addgene plasmid #211611: pLenti-GFP-2A-Puro-gRAD9A_A
Purpose: sgRNA-A against RAD9
Depositing lab: Agnel Sfeir. Depositing organization: Memorial Sloan-Kettering Cancer Center. Publication: RHINO directs MMEJ to repair DNA breaks in mitosis. Brambati A, Sacco O, Porcella S, Heyza J, Kareh M, Schmidt JC, Sfeir A. Science. 2023 Aug 11;381(6658):653-660. doi: 10.1126/science.adh3694. Epub 2023 Jul 13. PubMed 37440612.
Backbone
  Vector backbone: pLenti
  Backbone size w/o insert (bp): 9544
  Total vector size (bp): 9564
  Vector type: Mammalian Expression, CRISPR
  Selectable markers: Puromycin
Growth in bacteria
  Bacterial resistance: Ampicillin, 100 μg/mL
  Growth temperature: 37°C
  Growth strain: NEB Stable
  Copy number: Unknown
Gene/Insert
  Gene/Insert name: sgRNA RAD9A
  gRNA/shRNA sequence: CCACTCCCTGTCCCGCATCG
  Species: Synthetic
  Promoter: U6
  Cloning method: Unknown
  Sequencing primers: 5′ gactatcatatgcttaccgt
Terms and licenses: Academic/Nonprofit Terms; Industry Terms: Not Available to Industry
How to cite: pLenti-GFP-2A-Puro-gRAD9A_A was a gift from Agnel Sfeir (Addgene plasmid # 211611 ; http://n2t.net/addgene:211611 ; RRID:Addgene_211611)
