[The description below was written by a language model from this plasmid's Addgene catalogue record and pLannotate feature annotations shown in this document.]
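Description:
pLenti-GFP-2A-Puro-gRAD9A_A is a third-generation-style, self-inactivating HIV-1 lentiviral transfer plasmid that delivers a single CRISPR guide RNA against RAD9A to mammalian cells. It is maintained in E. coli through a high-copy ColE1/pUC-type origin with ampicillin resistance (AmpR), and also carries an f1 origin. The backbone contains an SV40 promoter/EM7-driven BleoR cassette outside the viral region. The catalogue lists a total size of 9,564 bp, while the sequenced record used for annotation is 9,551 nt, a small discrepancy the record does not explain.

The viral genome is transcribed from a CMV enhancer/promoter fused to a truncated 5' LTR. It includes the Ψ packaging signal with a gag fragment, the RRE for Rev-dependent export, the cPPT/CTS, a WPRE to enhance transcript expression, and a ΔU3 3' LTR followed by a bGH polyadenylation signal.

Within this frame, a human U6 RNA polymerase III promoter drives the 20-nt RAD9A spacer joined to the Streptococcus pyogenes Cas9 gRNA scaffold. Downstream, an EF-1α core promoter expresses EGFP followed by puromycin N-acetyltransferase. According to the plasmid name the two are linked by a 2A peptide, although that element is not separately annotated. Transduced cells can therefore be tracked by green fluorescence and selected with puromycin.

No Cas9 coding sequence is annotated, so the nuclease must be supplied separately. The stated purpose is simply sgRNA "A" against RAD9, which suggests it is one of several guides to this gene. It was deposited with a study of mitotic DNA break repair by microhomology-mediated end joining.
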