Features (pLannotate 1.2.2; 33 found; start..end, strand, type, name):
     31..83      -  misc_feature   bom (fragment): basis of mobility region from pBR322
    238..617     +  enhancer       CMV enhancer: human cytomegalovirus immediate early enhancer
    618..817     +  promoter       CMV promoter: human cytomegalovirus (CMV) immediate early promoter
    835..1015    +  LTR            5' LTR (truncated): truncated 5' long terminal repeat (LTR) from HIV-1
   1062..1187    +  misc_feature   HIV-1 Ψ: packaging signal of human immunodeficiency virus type 1
   1171..1534    +  CDS            HIV-1 gag (fragment): gag protein from human immunodeficiency virus 1; gag
   1680..1913    +  misc_feature   RRE: The Rev response element (RRE) of HIV-1 allows for Rev-dependent mRNA export from the nucleus to the cytoplasm.
   2290..2390    +  CDS            Rev (fragment): human immunodeficiency virus 1 (HIV-1) Rev protein; rev; enhances nuclear export of unspliced and incompletely spliced viral mRNAs
   2440..2557    +  misc_feature   cPPT/CTS: central polypurine tract and central termination sequence of HIV-1
   2608..2848    +  promoter       U6 promoter: RNA polymerase III promoter for human U6 snRNA
   2878..2953    +  misc_RNA       gRNA scaffold: guide RNA scaffold for the Streptococcus pyogenes CRISPR/Cas9 system
   2971..2989    +  CDS            small t antigen (fragment): SV40 (simian virus 40) small t antigen
   3015..3226    +  promoter       EF-1α core promoter: core promoter for human elongation factor EF-1α
   3240..3956    +  CDS            EGFP: EGFP is a basic (constitutively fluorescent) green fluorescent protein published in 1996, derived from Aequorea victoria. It is reported to be a rapidly-maturing weak dimer with moderate acid sensitivity.
   4043..4640    +  CDS            PuroR (fragment): puromycin N-acetyltransferase; pac from Streptomyces; confers resistance to puromycin
   4656..5244    +  misc_feature   WPRE: woodchuck hepatitis virus posttranscriptional regulatory element
   5295..5314    +  misc_feature   cPPT/CTS (fragment): central polypurine tract and central termination sequence of HIV-1
   5316..5549    +  LTR            3' LTR (ΔU3): self-inactivating 3' long terminal repeat (LTR) from HIV-1
   5581..5805    +  polyA_signal   bGH poly(A) signal: bovine growth hormone polyadenylation signal
   5809..5830    +  promoter       SV40 promoter (fragment): SV40 enhancer and early promoter
   5851..6279    +  rep_origin     f1 ori (sequence partly withheld): f1 bacteriophage origin of replication; arrow indicates direction of (+) strand synthesis
   6293..6622    +  promoter       SV40 promoter: SV40 enhancer and early promoter
   6670..6697    +  promoter       EM7 promoter (fragment): synthetic bacterial promoter&nbsp
   6723..7097    +  CDS            BleoR: antibiotic-binding protein; Sh ble from Streptoalloteichus hindustanus; confers resistance to bleomycin, phleomycin, and Zeocin™
   7107..7232    +  CDS            ble (fragment): BLE_KLEPN - Experimental evidence at protein level: Swiss-Prot protein existence level 1. Binding protein with a strong affinity to the bleomycin family of antibiotics. Binds to CL990; an antimitotic-antibiotic compound. From Klebsiella pneumoniae.
   7227..7348    +  polyA_signal   SV40 poly(A) signal: SV40 polyadenylation signal
   7421..7437    -  protein_bind   lac operator: The lac repressor binds to the lac operator to inhibit transcription in E. coli. This inhibition can be relieved by adding lactose or isopropyl-β-D-thiogalactopyranoside (IPTG). lac repressor encoded by lacI
   7445..7475    -  promoter       lac promoter: promoter for the E. coli lac operon
   7490..7511    -  protein_bind   CAP binding site: CAP binding activates transcription in the presence of cAMP. E. coli catabolite activator protein
   7524..7616    -  CDS            lacI (fragment): lac repressor; lacI; The lac repressor binds to the lac operator to inhibit transcription in E. coli. This inhibition can be relieved by adding lactose or isopropyl-β-D-thiogalactopyranoside (IPTG).
   7799..8387    -  rep_origin     ori: high-copy-number ColE1/pMB1/pBR322/pUC origin of replication
   8558..9418    -  CDS            AmpR: β-lactamase; bla; confers resistance to ampicillin, carbenicillin, and related antibiotics
   9419..9523    -  promoter       AmpR promoter: bla
>Addgene plasmid #211611 | pLenti-GFP-2A-Puro-gRAD9A_A | addgene full sequence | sequence record 419859 | Addgene NGS Result
GTCGACGGATCGGGAGATCTCCCGATCCCCTATGGTGCACTCTCAGTACAATCTGCTCTGATGCCGCATA
GTTAAGCCAGTATCTGCTCCCTGCTTGTGTGTTGGAGGTCGCTGAGTAGTGCGCGAGCAAAATTTAAGCT
ACAACAAGGCAAGGCTTGACCGACAATTGCATGAAGAATCTGCTTAGGGTTAGGCGTTTTGCGCTGCTTC
GCGATGTACGGGCCAGATATACGCGTTGACATTGATTATTGACTAGTTATTAATAGTAATCAATTACGGG
GTCATTAGTTCATAGCCCATATATGGAGTTCCGCGTTACATAACTTACGGTAAATGGCCCGCCTGGCTGA
CCGCCCAACGACCCCCGCCCATTGACGTCAATAATGACGTATGTTCCCATAGTAACGCCAATAGGGACTT
TCCATTGACGTCAATGGGTGGAGTATTTACGGTAAACTGCCCACTTGGCAGTACATCAAGTGTATCATAT
GCCAAGTACGCCCCCTATTGACGTCAATGACGGTAAATGGCCCGCCTGGCATTATGCCCAGTACATGACC
TTATGGGACTTTCCTACTTGGCAGTACATCTACGTATTAGTCATCGCTATTACCATGGTGATGCGGTTTT
GGCAGTACATCAATGGGCGTGGATAGCGGTTTGACTCACGGGGATTTCCAAGTCTCCACCCCATTGACGT
CAATGGGAGTTTGTTTTGGCACCAAAATCAACGGGACTTTCCAAAATGTCGTAACAACTCCGCCCCATTG
ACGCAAATGGGCGGTAGGCGTGTACGGTGGGAGGTCTATATAAGCAGCGCGTTTTGCCTGTACTGGGTCT
CTCTGGTTAGACCAGATCTGAGCCTGGGAGCTCTCTGGCTAACTAGGGAACCCACTGCTTAAGCCTCAAT
AAAGCTTGCCTTGAGTGCTTCAAGTAGTGTGTGCCCGTCTGTTGTGTGACTCTGGTAACTAGAGATCCCT
CAGACCCTTTTAGTCAGTGTGGAAAATCTCTAGCAGTGGCGCCCGAACAGGGACTTGAAAGCGAAAGGGA
AACCAGAGGAGCTCTCTCGACGCAGGACTCGGCTTGCTGAAGCGCGCACGGCAAGAGGCGAGGGGCGGCG
ACTGGTGAGTACGCCAAAAATTTTGACTAGCGGAGGCTAGAAGGAGAGAGATGGGTGCGAGAGCGTCAGT
ATTAAGCGGGGGAGAATTAGATCGCGATGGGAAAAAATTCGGTTAAGGCCAGGGGGAAAGAAAAAATATA
AATTAAAACATATAGTATGGGCAAGCAGGGAGCTAGAACGATTCGCAGTTAATCCTGGCCTGTTAGAAAC
ATCAGAAGGCTGTAGACAAATACTGGGACAGCTACAACCATCCCTTCAGACAGGATCAGAAGAACTTAGA
TCATTATATAATACAGTAGCAACCCTCTATTGTGTGCATCAAAGGATAGAGATAAAAGACACCAAGGAAG
CTTTAGACAAGATAGAGGAAGAGCAAAACAAAAGTAAGACCACCGCACAGCAAGCGGCCGCTGATCTTCA
GACCTGGAGGAGGAGATATGAGGGACAATTGGAGAAGTGAATTATATAAATATAAAGTAGTAAAAATTGA
ACCATTAGGAGTAGCACCCACCAAGGCAAAGAGAAGAGTGGTGCAGAGAGAAAAAAGAGCAGTGGGAATA
GGAGCTTTGTTCCTTGGGTTCTTGGGAGCAGCAGGAAGCACTATGGGCGCAGCGTCAATGACGCTGACGG
TACAGGCCAGACAATTATTGTCTGGTATAGTGCAGCAGCAGAACAATTTGCTGAGGGCTATTGAGGCGCA
ACAGCATCTGTTGCAACTCACAGTCTGGGGCATCAAGCAGCTCCAGGCAAGAATCCTGGCTGTGGAAAGA
TACCTAAAGGATCAACAGCTCCTGGGGATTTGGGGTTGCTCTGGAAAACTCATTTGCACCACTGCTGTGC
CTTGGAATGCTAGTTGGAGTAATAAATCTCTGGAACAGATTTGGAATCACACGACCTGGATGGAGTGGGA
CAGAGAAATTAACAATTACACAAGCTTAATACACTCCTTAATTGAAGAATCGCAAAACCAGCAAGAAAAG
AATGAACAAGAATTATTGGAATTAGATAAATGGGCAAGTTTGTGGAATTGGTTTAACATAACAAATTGGC
TGTGGTATATAAAATTATTCATAATGATAGTAGGAGGCTTGGTAGGTTTAAGAATAGTTTTTGCTGTACT
TTCTATAGTGAATAGAGTTAGGCAGGGATATTCACCATTATCGTTTCAGACCCACCTCCCAACCCCGAGG
GGACCCGACAGGCCCGAAGGAATAGAAGAAGAAGGTGGAGAGAGAGACAGAGACAGATCCATTCGATTAG
TGAACGGATCGGCACTGCGTGCGCCAATTCTGCAGACAAATGGCAGTATTCATCCACAATTTTAAAAGAA
AAGGGGGGATTGGGGGGTACAGTGCAGGGGAAAGAATAGTAGACATAATAGCAACAGACATACAAACTAA
AGAATTACAAAAACAAATTACAAAAATTCAAAATTTTCGGGTTTATTACAGGGACAGCAGAGATCCAGTT
TGGTTAATTAAGGTACCGAGGGCCTATTTCCCATGATTCCTTCATATTTGCATATACGATACAAGGCTGT
TAGAGAGATAATTAGAATTAATTTGACTGTAAACACAAAGATATTAGTACAAAATACGTGACGTAGAAAG
TAATAATTTCTTGGGTAGTTTGCAGTTTTAAAATTATGTTTTAAAATGGACTATCATATGCTTACCGTAA
CTTGAAAGTATTTCGATTTCTTGGCTTTATATATCTTGTGGAAAGGACGAAACACCGCCACTCCCTGTCC
CGCATCGGTTTTAGAGCTAGAAATAGCAAGTTAAAATAAGGCTAGTCCGTTATCAACTTGAAAAAGTGGC
ACCGAGTCGGTGCTTTTTTGAATTCGCTAGCTAGGTCTTGAAAGGAGTGGGAATTGGCTCCGGTGCCCGT
CAGTGGGCAGAGCGCACATCGCCCACAGTCCCCGAGAAGTTGGGGGGAGGGGTCGGCAATTGATCCGGTG
CCTAGAGAAGGTGGCGCGGGGTAAACTGGGAAAGTGATGTCGTGTACTGGCTCCGCCTTTTTCCCGAGGG
TGGGGGAGAACCGTATATAAGTGCAGTAGTCGCCGTGAACGTTCTTTTTCGCAACGGGTTTGCCGCCAGA
ACACAGGACCGGTGCCACCATGGTGAGCAAGGGCGAGGAGCTGTTCACCGGGGTGGTGCCCATCCTGGTC
GAGCTGGACGGCGACGTAAACGGCCACAAGTTCAGCGTGTCCGGCGAGGGCGAGGGCGATGCCACCTACG
GCAAGCTGACCCTGAAGTTCATCTGCACCACCGGCAAGCTGCCCGTGCCCTGGCCCACCCTCGTGACCAC
CCTGACCTACGGCGTGCAGTGCTTCAGCCGCTACCCCGACCACATGAAGCAGCACGACTTCTTCAAGTCC
GCCATGCCCGAAGGCTACGTCCAGGAGCGCACCATCTTCTTCAAGGACGACGGCAACTACAAGACCCGCG
CCGAGGTGAAGTTCGAGGGCGACACCCTGGTGAACCGCATCGAGCTGAAGGGCATCGACTTCAAGGAGGA
CGGCAACATCCTGGGGCACAAGCTGGAGTACAACTACAACAGCCACAACGTCTATATCATGGCCGACAAG
CAGAAGAACGGCATCAAGGTGAACTTCAAGATCCGCCACAACATCGAGGACGGCAGCGTGCAGCTCGCCG
ACCACTACCAGCAGAACACCCCCATCGGCGACGGCCCCGTGCTGCTGCCCGACAACCACTACCTGAGCAC
CCAGTCCGCCCTGAGCAAAGACCCCAACGAGAAGCGCGATCACATGGTCCTGCTGGAGTTCGTGACCGCC
GCCGGGATCACTCTCGGCATGGACGAGCTGTACAAGCCCAAGAAAAAGCGGAAAGTGGGATCCGGCGCAA
CAAACTTCTCTCTGCTGAAACAAGCCGGAGATGTCGAAGAGAATCCTGGACCGACCGAGTACAAGCCCAC
GGTGCGCCTCGCCACCCGCGACGACGTCCCCAGGGCCGTACGCACCCTCGCCGCCGCGTTCGCCGACTAC
CCCGCCACGCGCCACACCGTCGATCCGGACCGCCACATCGAGCGGGTCACCGAGCTGCAAGAACTCTTCC
TCACGCGCGTCGGGCTCGACATCGGCAAGGTGTGGGTCGCGGACGACGGCGCCGCGGTGGCGGTCTGGAC
CACGCCGGAGAGCGTCGAAGCGGGGGCGGTGTTCGCCGAGATCGGCCCGCGCATGGCCGAGTTGAGCGGT
TCCCGGCTGGCCGCGCAGCAACAGATGGAAGGCCTCCTGGCGCCGCACCGGCCCAAGGAGCCCGCGTGGT
TCCTGGCCACCGTCGGAGTCTCGCCCGACCACCAGGGCAAGGGTCTGGGCAGCGCCGTCGTGCTCCCCGG
AGTGGAGGCGGCCGAGCGCGCCGGGGTGCCCGCCTTCCTGGAGACCTCCGCGCCCCGCAACCTCCCCTTC
TACGAGCGGCTCGGCTTCACCGTCACCGCCGACGTCGAGGTGCCCGAAGGACCGCGCACCTGGTGCATGA
CCCGCAAGCCCGGTGCCTGAACGCGTTAAGTCGACAATCAACCTCTGGATTACAAAATTTGTGAAAGATT
GACTGGTATTCTTAACTATGTTGCTCCTTTTACGCTATGTGGATACGCTGCTTTAATGCCTTTGTATCAT
GCTATTGCTTCCCGTATGGCTTTCATTTTCTCCTCCTTGTATAAATCCTGGTTGCTGTCTCTTTATGAGG
AGTTGTGGCCCGTTGTCAGGCAACGTGGCGTGGTGTGCACTGTGTTTGCTGACGCAACCCCCACTGGTTG
GGGCATTGCCACCACCTGTCAGCTCCTTTCCGGGACTTTCGCTTTCCCCCTCCCTATTGCCACGGCGGAA
CTCATCGCCGCCTGCCTTGCCCGCTGCTGGACAGGGGCTCGGCTGTTGGGCACTGACAATTCCGTGGTGT
TGTCGGGGAAATCATCGTCCTTTCCTTGGCTGCTCGCCTGTGTTGCCACCTGGATTCTGCGCGGGACGTC
CTTCTGCTACGTCCCTTCGGCCCTCAATCCAGCGGACCTTCCTTCCCGCGGCCTGCTGCCGGCTCTGCGG
CCTCTTCCGCGTCTTCGCCTTCGCCCTCAGACGAGTCGGATCTCCCTTTGGGCCGCCTCCCCGCGTCGAC
TTTAAGACCAATGACTTACAAGGCAGCTGTAGATCTTAGCCACTTTTTAAAAGAAAAGGGGGGACTGGAA
GGGCTAATTCACTCCCAACGAAGACAAGATCTGCTTTTTGCTTGTACTGGGTCTCTCTGGTTAGACCAGA
TCTGAGCCTGGGAGCTCTCTGGCTAACTAGGGAACCCACTGCTTAAGCCTCAATAAAGCTTGCCTTGAGT
GCTTCAAGTAGTGTGTGCCCGTCTGTTGTGTGACTCTGGTAACTAGAGATCCCTCAGACCCTTTTAGTCA
GTGTGGAAAATCTCTAGCAGGGCCCGTTTAAACCCGCTGATCAGCCTCGACTGTGCCTTCTAGTTGCCAG
CCATCTGTTGTTTGCCCCTCCCCCGTGCCTTCCTTGACCCTGGAAGGTGCCACTCCCACTGTCCTTTCCT
AATAAAATGAGGAAATTGCATCGCATTGTCTGAGTAGGTGTCATTCTATTCTGGGGGGTGGGGTGGGGCA
GGACAGCAAGGGGGAGGATTGGGAAGACAATAGCAGGCATGCTGGGGATGCGGTGGGCTCTATGGCTTCT
GAGGCGGAAAGAACCAGCTGGGGCTCTAGGGGGTATCCCC
[124 nt withheld, positions 5851-5974]
C
[91 nt withheld, positions 5976-6066]
A
[49 nt withheld, positions 6068-6116]
CCTTTGACGTTGGAGTCCACGTTCTTT
[37 nt withheld, positions 6144-6180]
ACCCTATCTCGGTCTATTCTTTTGATTTATAAGGGATTTTGCCGATTTCGGCCTATTGGTTAAAAAATGA
GCTGATTTAACAAAAATTTAACGCGAATTAATTCTGTGGAATGTGTGTCAGTTAGGGTGTGGAAAGTCCC
CAGGCTCCCCAGCAGGCAGAAGTATGCAAAGCATGCATCTCAATTAGTCAGCAACCAGGTGTGGAAAGTC
CCCAGGCTCCCCAGCAGGCAGAAGTATGCAAAGCATGCATCTCAATTAGTCAGCAACCATAGTCCCGCCC
CTAACTCCGCCCATCCCGCCCCTAACTCCGCCCAGTTCCGCCCATTCTCCGCCCCATGGCTGACTAATTT
TTTTTATTTATGCAGAGGCCGAGGCCGCCTCTGCCTCTGAGCTATTCCAGAAGTAGTGAGGAGGCTTTTT
TGGAGGCCTAGGCTTTTGCAAAAAGCTCCCGGGAGCTTGTATATCCATTTTCGGATCTGATCAGCACGTG
TTGACAATTAATCATCGGCATAGTATAATACGACAAGGTGAGGAACTAAACCATGGCCAAGTTGACCAGT
GCCGTTCCGGTGCTCACCGCGCGCGACGTCGCCGGAGCGGTCGAGTTCTGGACCGACCGGCTCGGGTTCT
CCCGGGACTTCGTGGAGGACGACTTCGCCGGTGTGGTCCGGGACGACGTGACCCTGTTCATCAGCGCGGT
CCAGGACCAGGTGGTGCCGGACAACACCCTGGCCTGGGTGTGGGTGCGCGGCCTGGACGAGCTGTACGCC
GAGTGGTCGGAGGTCGTGTCCACGAACTTCCGGGACGCCTCCGGGCCGGCCATGACCGAGATCGGCGAGC
AGCCGTGGGGGCGGGAGTTCGCCCTGCGCGACCCGGCCGGCAACTGCGTGCACTTCGTGGCCGAGGAGCA
GGACTGACACGTGCTACGAGATTTCGATTCCACCGCCGCCTTCTATGAAAGGTTGGGCTTCGGAATCGTT
TTCCGGGACGCCGGCTGGATGATCCTCCAGCGCGGGGATCTCATGCTGGAGTTCTTCGCCCACCCCAACT
TGTTTATTGCAGCTTATAATGGTTACAAATAAAGCAATAGCATCACAAATTTCACAAATAAAGCATTTTT
TTCACTGCATTCTAGTTGTGGTTTGTCCAAACTCATCAATGTATCTTATCATGTCTGTATACCGTCGACC
TCTAGCTAGAGCTTGGCGTAATCATGGTCATAGCTGTTTCCTGTGTGAAATTGTTATCCGCTCACAATTC
CACACAACATACGAGCCGGAAGCATAAAGTGTAAAGCCTGGGGTGCCTAATGAGTGAGCTAACTCACATT
AATTGCGTTGCGCTCACTGCCCGCTTTCCAGTCGGGAAACCTGTCGTGCCAGCTGCATTAATGAATCGGC
CAACGCGCGGGGAGAGGCGGTTTGCGTATTGGGCGCTCTTCCGCTTCCTCGCTCACTGACTCGCTGCGCT
CGGTCGTTCGGCTGCGGCGAGCGGTATCAGCTCACTCAAAGGCGGTAATACGGTTATCCACAGAATCAGG
GGATAACGCAGGAAAGAACATGTGAGCAAAAGGCCAGCAAAAGGCCAGGAACCGTAAAAAGGCCGCGTTG
CTGGCGTTTTTCCATAGGCTCCGCCCCCCTGACGAGCATCACAAAAATCGACGCTCAAGTCAGAGGTGGC
GAAACCCGACAGGACTATAAAGATACCAGGCGTTTCCCCCTGGAAGCTCCCTCGTGCGCTCTCCTGTTCC
GACCCTGCCGCTTACCGGATACCTGTCCGCCTTTCTCCCTTCGGGAAGCGTGGCGCTTTCTCATAGCTCA
CGCTGTAGGTATCTCAGTTCGGTGTAGGTCGTTCGCTCCAAGCTGGGCTGTGTGCACGAACCCCCCGTTC
AGCCCGACCGCTGCGCCTTATCCGGTAACTATCGTCTTGAGTCCAACCCGGTAAGACACGACTTATCGCC
ACTGGCAGCAGCCACTGGTAACAGGATTAGCAGAGCGAGGTATGTAGGCGGTGCTACAGAGTTCTTGAAG
TGGTGGCCTAACTACGGCTACACTAGAAGAACAGTATTTGGTATCTGCGCTCTGCTGAAGCCAGTTACCT
TCGGAAAAAGAGTTGGTAGCTCTTGATCCGGCAAACAAACCACCGCTGGTAGCGGTGGTTTTTTTGTTTG
CAAGCAGCAGATTACGCGCAGAAAAAAAGGATCTCAAGAAGATCCTTTGATCTTTTCTACGGGGTCTGAC
GCTCAGTGGAACGAAAACTCACGTTAAGGGATTTTGGTCATGAGATTATCAAAAAGGATCTTCACCTAGA
TCCTTTTAAATTAAAAATGAAGTTTTAAATCAATCTAAAGTATATATGAGTAAACTTGGTCTGACAGTTA
CCAATGCTTAATCAGTGAGGCACCTATCTCAGCGATCTGTCTATTTCGTTCATCCATAGTTGCCTGACTC
CCCGTCGTGTAGATAACTACGATACGGGAGGGCTTACCATCTGGCCCCAGTGCTGCAATGATACCGCGAG
ACCCACGCTCACCGGCTCCAGATTTATCAGCAATAAACCAGCCAGCCGGAAGGGCCGAGCGCAGAAGTGG
TCCTGCAACTTTATCCGCCTCCATCCAGTCTATTAATTGTTGCCGGGAAGCTAGAGTAAGTAGTTCGCCA
GTTAATAGTTTGCGCAACGTTGTTGCCATTGCTACAGGCATCGTGGTGTCACGCTCGTCGTTTGGTATGG
CTTCATTCAGCTCCGGTTCCCAACGATCAAGGCGAGTTACATGATCCCCCATGTTGTGCAAAAAAGCGGT
TAGCTCCTTCGGTCCTCCGATCGTTGTCAGAAGTAAGTTGGCCGCAGTGTTATCACTCATGGTTATGGCA
GCACTGCATAATTCTCTTACTGTCATGCCATCCGTAAGATGCTTTTCTGTGACTGGTGAGTACTCAACCA
AGTCATTCTGAGAATAGTGTATGCGGCGACCGAGTTGCTCTTGCCCGGCGTCAATACGGGATAATACCGC
GCCACATAGCAGAACTTTAAAAGTGCTCATCATTGGAAAACGTTCTTCGGGGCGAAAACTCTCAAGGATC
TTACCGCTGTTGAGATCCAGTTCGATGTAACCCACTCGTGCACCCAACTGATCTTCAGCATCTTTTACTT
TCACCAGCGTTTCTGGGTGAGCAAAAACAGGAAGGCAAAATGCCGCAAAAAAGGGAATAAGGGCGACACG
GAAATGTTGAATACTCATACTCTTCCTTTTTCAATATTATTGAAGCATTTATCAGGGTTATTGTCTCATG
AGCGGATACATATTTGAATGTATTTAGAAAAATAAACAAATAGGGGTTCCGCGCACATTTCCCCGAAAAG
TGCCACCTGAC
